>Addgene plasmid #123181 | pSB123 - pL0_rLUC-I (CDS1) | addgene full sequence | sequence record 241286 | Addgene NGS Result
GAAGTGGCTCTTCAGTGGACGAAAGGGCCTCGTGATACGCCTATTTTTATAGGTTAATGTCATGATAATA
ATGGTTTCTTAGACGTCAGGTGGCACTTTTCGGGGAAATGTGCGCGGAACCCCTATTTGTTTATTTTTCT
AAATACATTCAAATATGTATCCGCTCATGAGACAATAACCCTGATAAATGCTTCAATAATATTGAAAAAG
GAAGAGTATGCGCTCACGCAACTGGTCCAGAACCTTGACCGAACGCAGCGGTGGTAACGGCGCAGTGGCG
GTTTTCATGGCTTGTTATGACTGTTTTTTTTTGGGGTACAGTCTATGCCTCGGGCATCCAAGCAGCAAGC
GCGTTACGCCGTGGGTCGATGTTTGATGTTATGGAGCAGCAACGATGTTACGCAGCAGGGCAGTCGCCCT
AAAACAAAGTTAAACATCATGAGGGAAGCGGTGATCGCCGAAGTATCGACTCAACTATCAGAGGTAGTTG
GCGTCATCGAGCGCCATCTCGAACCGACGTTGCTGGCCGTACATTTGTACGGCTCCGCAGTGGATGGCGG
CCTGAAGCCACACAGCGATATTGATTTGCTGGTTACGGTGACCGTAAGGCTTGATGAAACAACGCGGCGA
GCTTTGATCAACGACCTTTTGGAAACTTCGGCTTCCCCTGGAGAGAGCGAGATTCTCCGCGCTGTAGAAG
TCACCATTGTTGTGCACGACGACATCATTCCGTGGCGTTATCCAGCTAAGCGCGAACTGCAATTTGGAGA
ATGGCAGCGCAATGACATTCTTGCAGGTATCTTCGAGCCAGCCACGATCGACATTGATCTGGCTATCTTG
CTGACAAAAGCAAGAGAACATAGCGTTGCCTTGGTAGGTCCAGCGGCGGAGGAACTCTTTGATCCGGTTC
CTGAACAGGATCTATTTGAGGCGCTAAATGAAACCTTAACGCTATGGAACTCGCCGCCCGACTGGGCTGG
CGATGAGCGAAATGTAGTGCTTACGTTGTCCCGCATTTGGTACAGCGCAGTAACCGGCAAAATCGCGCCG
AAGGATGTCGCTGCCGACTGGGCAATGGAGCGCCTGCCGGCCCAGTATCAGCCCGTCATACTTGAAGCTA
GACAGGCTTATCTTGGACAAGAAGAAGATCGCTTGGCCTCGCGCGCAGATCAGTTGGAAGAATTTGTCCA
TTACGTAAAAGGCGAGATCACCAAGGTAGTCGGCAAATAACTGTCAGACCAAGTTTACTCATATATACTT
TAGATTGATTTAAAACTTCATTTTTAATTTAAAAGGATCTAGGTGAAGATCCTTTTTGATAATCTCATGA
CCAAAATCCCTTAACGTGAGTTTTCGTTCCACTGAGCGTCAGACCCCGTAGAAAAGATCAAAGGATCTTC
TTGAGATCCTTTTTTTCTGCGCGTAATCTGCTGCTTGCAAACAAAAAAACCACCGCTACCAGCGGTGGTT
TGTTTGCCGGATCAAGAGCTACCAACTCTTTTTCCGAAGGTAACTGGCTTCAGCAGAGCGCAGATACCAA
ATACTGTTCTTCTAGTGTAGCCGTAGTTAGGCCACCACTTCAAGAACTCTGTAGCACCGCCTACATACCT
CGCTCTGCTAATCCTGTTACCAGTGGCTGCTGCCAGTGGCGATAAGTCGTGTCTTACCGGGTTGGACTCA
AGACGATAGTTACCGGATAAGGCGCAGCGGTCGGGCTGAACGGGGGGTTCGTGCACACAGCCCAGCTTGG
AGCGAACGACCTACACCGAACTGAGATACCTACAGCGTGAGCTATGAGAAAGCGCCACGCTTCCCGAAGG
GAGAAAGGCGGACAGGTATCCGGTAAGCGGCAGGGTCGGAACAGGAGAGCGCACGAGGGAGCTTCCAGGG
GGAAACGCCTGGTATCTTTATAGTCCTGTCGGGTTTCGCCACCTCTGACTTGAGCGTCGATTTTTGTGAT
GCTCGTCAGGGGGGCGGAGCCTATGGAAAAACGCCAGCAACGCGGCCTTTTTACGGTTCCTGGCCTTTTG
CTGGCCTTTTGCTCACATGTTCTTTCCTGCGTTATCCCCTGATTCTGTGGATAACCGTATTACCGCCTTT
GAGTGAGCTGATACCGCTCGCCGCAGCCGAACGACCGAGCGCAGCGAGTCAGTGAGCGAGGAAGCGGAAG
AGCGCCCAATACGCAAACCGCCTCTCCCCGCGCGTTGGCCGATTCATTAATCACTCTGTGGTCTCAAATG
ACTTCTAAGGTTTATGATCCTGAACAAAGAAAGAGAATGATTACTGGACCTCAATGGTGGGCTAGATGTA
AGCAAATGAATGTTCTTGATTCTTTTATTAATTATTATGATTCTGAAAAGCATGCTGAAAATGCTGTTAT
TTTTCTTCATGGAAATGCTGCTTCTTCTTATCTTTGGAGACATGTTGTTCCACATATTGAACCAGTTGCT
AGATGTATTATTCCAGATCTTATTGGTATGGGAAAGTCTGGTAAGTCTGGTAATGGTTCTTATAGACTTC
TTGATCATTATAAGTATCTTACTGCTTGGTTTGAACTTCTTAATCTTCCAAAGAAGATTATTTTTGTTGG
ACATGATTGGGGTGCTTGTTTGGCTTTTCATTATTCTTATGAACATCAAGATAAGATTAAGGCTATTGTT
CATGCTGAATCTGTTGTTGATGTTATTGAATCTTGGGATGAATGGCCTGATATTGAAGAAGATATTGCTT
TGATTAAGTCTGAAGAAGGAGAAAAGATGGTTTTGGAAAATAATTTCTTTGTTGAAACTATGTTGCCATC
TAAGATTATGAGAAAGCTTGAACCAGAAGAATTTGCTGCTTATCTTGAACCATTTAAGGAAAAGGGTGAA
GTTAGAAGGCCAACTCTTTCTTGGCCTAGAGAAATTCCTCTTGTTAAGGGTGGTAAGCCTGATGTTGTTC
AAATTGTTAGAAATTATAATGCTTATCTTAGAGCTTCTGATGATCTTCCAAAGATGTTTATTGAATCTGA
TCCAGGATTCTTTTCTAATGCTATTGTTGAAGGTGCTAAGAAGTTTCCTAATACTGAATTTGTTAAGGTA
CTTCATGCTTCAACGTGTAACTTAAGAGATACTGTGTGAAATTTTATATTTCCATACATTTGCTTGACCT
TTGCTTTTTGTCAATTTTTTTCCCCTTACAGGTTAAGGGACTTCATTTTTCTCAAGAAGATGCTCCTGAT
GAAATGGGAAAGTATATTAAGTCTTTTGTTGAAAGAGTTCTTAAGAATGAACAATGAGCTTTGAGACCAC
Features (pLannotate 1.2.2; 8 found; start..end, strand, type, name):
    113..217     +  promoter       AmpR promoter: bla
    208..288     -  CDS            int (fragment): INT2_ECOLX - Protein inferred from homology: Swiss-Prot protein existence level 3. Putative integrase believed to be involved in the insertion of antibiotic resistance genes into plasmids and transposons. From Escherichia coli.
    376..432     +  CDS            GmR (fragment): gentamycin acetyltransferase; aacC1; confers resistance to gentamycin
    439..1227    +  CDS            aadA: S3AD_ECOLX - Experimental evidence at protein level: Swiss-Prot protein existence level 1. Mediates bacterial resistance to the antibiotics streptomycin and spectinomycin. From Escherichia coli.
   1401..1989    +  rep_origin     ori: high-copy-number ColE1/pMB1/pBR322/pUC origin of replication
   2172..2221    +  CDS            lacI (fragment): lac repressor; lacI; The lac repressor binds to the lac operator to inhibit transcription in E. coli. This inhibition can be relieved by adding lactose or isopropyl-β-D-thiogalactopyranoside (IPTG).
   2238..3092    +  CDS            LUCI_RENRE (fragment): Experimental evidence at protein level: Swiss-Prot protein existence level 1. Upon binding the substrate, the enzyme catalyzes an oxygenation, producing a very short-lived hydroperoxide that cyclizes into a dioxetanone structure, which collapses, releasing a CO(2) molecule. The spontaneous breakdown of the dioxetanone releases the energy (about 50 kcal/mole) that is necessary to generate the excited state of the coelenteramide product, which is the singlet form of the monoanion. In vivo the product undergoes the process of nonradiative energy transfer to an accessory protein, a green fluoresce
   3170..3274    +  CDS            LUCI_RENRE (fragment): Experimental evidence at protein level: Swiss-Prot protein existence level 1. Upon binding the substrate, the enzyme catalyzes an oxygenation, producing a very short-lived hydroperoxide that cyclizes into a dioxetanone structure, which collapses, releasing a CO(2) molecule. The spontaneous breakdown of the dioxetanone releases the energy (about 50 kcal/mole) that is necessary to generate the excited state of the coelenteramide product, which is the singlet form of the monoanion. In vivo the product undergoes the process of nonradiative energy transfer to an accessory protein, a green fluoresce
