[The description below was written by a language model from this plasmid's Addgene catalogue record and pLannotate feature annotations shown in this document.]
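Description:
pSB123 - pL0_rLUC-I (CDS1) is a level 0 part plasmid for the MoClo Golden Gate system, built on the pICH41308 backbone, which is the acceptor for the CDS1 position. It is not an expression vector in its own right. It stores a coding-sequence module that is meant to be released by type IIS digestion and combined with separate promoter and terminator parts to form a plant transcription unit, and no plant promoter or terminator appears in the record or the feature table. In E. coli it replicates from a high-copy ColE1/pUC-type origin and is selected with spectinomycin and streptomycin through the aadA gene. The short integrase, gentamicin acetyltransferase and lacI fragments detected nearby look like remnants of the backbone's origins rather than functional elements.

The insert of about 1 kb is a synthetic Renilla reniformis luciferase gene, codon-optimised for plants and domesticated by removal of internal BpiI and BsaI sites so that it survives Golden Gate assembly intact. A plant intron interrupts the reading frame, which is consistent with the annotation splitting the luciferase match into a long 5′ fragment and a short 3′ fragment separated by an unannotated gap. Such an intron generally prevents production of active enzyme in bacteria, including Agrobacterium, so the luminescence measured comes from correctly spliced transcripts in plant cells.

The depositors describe the part as suitable for both transient and stable expression in plants. It was published alongside a transient transformation method for Catharanthus roseus seedlings. Renilla luciferase commonly serves as a reporter or as a normalisation control, though the record does not specify its role.
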