Addgene plasmid #123181: pSB123 - pL0_rLUC-I (CDS1)
Purpose: Golden Gate (MoClo; CDS1) compatible luciferase gene from Renilla reniformis with an intron for transient and stable expression in plants
Depositing lab: Erin Cram & Carolyn Lee-Parsons. Depositing organization: Northeastern University. Publication: EASI Transformation: An Efficient Transient Expression Method for Analyzing Gene Function in Catharanthus roseus Seedlings. Mortensen S, Bernal-Franco D, Cole LF, Sathitloetsakun S, Cram EJ, Lee-Parsons CWT. Front Plant Sci. 2019 Jun 11;10:755. doi: 10.3389/fpls.2019.00755. eCollection 2019. PubMed 31263474.
Backbone
  Vector backbone: pICH41308
  Backbone manufacturer: Weber et al., 2011 (DOI:10.1371/journal.pone.0016765)
  Backbone size w/o insert (bp): 2247
  Vector type: Plant Expression, Luciferase ; part for plant expression
Growth in bacteria
  Bacterial resistance: Spectinomycin and Streptomycin, 50 & 50 μg/mL
  Growth temperature: 37°C
  Growth strain: DH5alpha
  Copy number: High Copy
Gene/Insert
  Gene/Insert name: luciferase gene from Renilla reniformis with an plant intron and codon optimized for plants
  Species: Synthetic
  Insert size (bp): 1040
  Mutation: No BpiI and BsaI sites; codon-optimised for plants
  Cloning method: Restriction Enzyme; 5′ cloning site Unknown (unknown if destroyed); 3′ cloning site Unknown (unknown if destroyed)
Terms and licenses: Academic/Nonprofit Terms; Industry Terms: Not Available to Industry
Depositor comments: Golden Gate (MoClo - Weber et al., 2011), CDS1 position, Renilla luciferase with an intron for transient and stable expression in plants. Codon optimized for plants.
How to cite: pSB123 - pL0_rLUC-I (CDS1) was a gift from Erin Cram & Carolyn Lee-Parsons (Addgene plasmid # 123181 ; http://n2t.net/addgene:123181 ; RRID:Addgene_123181)
